Addgene plasmid #44780: pFSBC16
Depositing lab: Christopher Marx. Depositing organization: Harvard University. Publication: FREQ-Seq: a rapid, cost-effective, sequencing-based method to determine allele frequencies directly from mixed populations. Chubiz LM, Lee MC, Delaney NF, Marx CJ. PLoS One. 2012;7(10):e47959. doi: 10.1371/journal.pone.0047959. Epub 2012 Oct 31. PubMed 23118913.
Backbone
  Vector backbone: pUC19
Growth in bacteria
  Bacterial resistance: Ampicillin, 100 μg/mL
  Growth temperature: 37°C
  Growth strain: DH10B
  Copy number: High Copy
Gene/Insert
  Gene/Insert name: FREQ-Seq Barcode: CCCACC
  Species: Synthetic
  Cloning method: Unknown
  Sequencing primers: 5′ pBR322ori-F
Terms and licenses: Academic/Nonprofit Terms; Industry Terms: Not Available to Industry
Depositor comments: These plasmids are used to generate bridging primers with Illumina-compatible barcodes for allele frequency sequencing (FREQ-Seq). Similar to RNA-Seq, the FREQ-Seq method can rapidly determine allele frequencies directly from mixed populations with minimal library preparation.
How to cite: pFSBC16 was a gift from Christopher Marx (Addgene plasmid # 44780 ; http://n2t.net/addgene:44780 ; RRID:Addgene_44780)
