[The description below was written by a language model from this plasmid's Addgene catalogue record and pLannotate feature annotations shown in this document.]
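Description:
pFSBC16 is a small (about 2.4 kb) synthetic barcode plasmid built on the pUC19 backbone and maintained in E. coli. It belongs to a series made for FREQ-Seq, a sequencing-based method for measuring allele frequencies directly from mixed populations with minimal library preparation. It replicates from the high-copy ColE1/pMB1/pUC-type origin and is selected with ampicillin through the bla gene (β-lactamase), which is driven by its native AmpR promoter. These are the only two intact functional modules found by automated annotation.

The payload is a short synthetic insert carrying one member of the FREQ-Seq barcode set, a six-nucleotide index specific to this plasmid. According to the depositor, the plasmids serve as templates for generating bridging primers that carry Illumina-compatible barcodes. These primers are then used to tag amplicons spanning a locus of interest, so that many samples can be pooled in one sequencing run and the relative abundance of each allele can be read out per sample. The barcode and adapter region is not called as a feature in the annotation table. Its exact position, flanking adapter elements and the cloning method used are therefore not stated in the record.

The remaining annotations are short fragments of lacI, lacZα, the pBR322 bom region and rop. They are residual backbone sequence rather than working genes. The plasmid is smaller than standard pUC19 and only a tiny lacZα remnant is detected, which suggests that much of the lacZα/polylinker region was removed or replaced. No expression cassette, reporter or eukaryotic element is present, so the plasmid functions purely as a bacterial template reagent.
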