Features (pLannotate 1.2.2; 7 found; start..end, strand, type, name):
      1..93      +  CDS            lacI (fragment): lac repressor; lacI; The lac repressor binds to the lac operator to inhibit transcription in E. coli. This inhibition can be relieved by adding lactose or isopropyl-β-D-thiogalactopyranoside (IPTG).
    173..189     -  CDS            lacZα (fragment): LacZα fragment of β-galactosidase; lacZ fragment
    189..268     -  misc_feature   bom (fragment): basis of mobility region from pBR322
    370..405     -  CDS            rop (fragment): Rop protein, which maintains plasmids at low copy number; rop
    500..604     +  promoter       AmpR promoter: bla
    605..1465    +  CDS            AmpR: β-lactamase; bla; confers resistance to ampicillin, carbenicillin, and related antibiotics
   1636..2224    +  rep_origin     ori: high-copy-number ColE1/pMB1/pBR322/pUC origin of replication
>Addgene plasmid #44780 | pFSBC16 | depositor full sequence | sequence record 61388 | pFSBC16 sequence 2406 bps
GCGCCCAATACGCAAACCGCCTCTCCCCGCGCGTTGGCCGATTCATTAATGCAGCTGGCACGACAGGTTT
CCCGACTGGAAAGCGGGCAGTGAGCGCAACGCAATTAAAATGATACGGCGACCACCGAGATCTACACTCT
TTCCCTACACGACGCTCTTCCGATCTCCCACCGTAAAACGACGGCCAGTTACGCATCTGTGCGGTATTTC
ACACCGCATATGGTGCACTCTCAGTACAATCTGCTCTGATGCCGCATAGTTAAGCCAGCCCCGACACCCG
CCAACACCCGCTGACGCGCCCTGACGGGCTTGTCTGCTCCCGGCATCCGCTTACAGACAAGCTGTGACCG
TCTCCGGGAGCTGCATGTGTCAGAGGTTTTCACCGTCATCACCGAAACGCGCGAGACGAAAGGGCCTCGT
GATACGCCTATTTTTATAGGTTAATGTCATGATAATAATGGTTTCTTAGACGTCAGGTGGCACTTTTCGG
GGAAATGTGCGCGGAACCCCTATTTGTTTATTTTTCTAAATACATTCAAATATGTATCCGCTCATGAGAC
AATAACCCTGATAAATGCTTCAATAATATTGAAAAAGGAAGAGTATGAGTATTCAACATTTCCGTGTCGC
CCTTATTCCCTTTTTTGCGGCATTTTGCCTTCCTGTTTTTGCTCACCCAGAAACGCTGGTGAAAGTAAAA
GATGCTGAAGATCAGTTGGGTGCACGAGTGGGTTACATCGAACTGGATCTCAACAGCGGTAAGATCCTTG
AGAGTTTTCGCCCCGAAGAACGTTTTCCAATGATGAGCACTTTTAAAGTTCTGCTATGTGGCGCGGTATT
ATCCCGTATTGACGCCGGGCAAGAGCAACTCGGTCGCCGCATACACTATTCTCAGAATGACTTGGTTGAG
TACTCACCAGTCACAGAAAAGCATCTTACGGATGGCATGACAGTAAGAGAATTATGCAGTGCTGCCATAA
CCATGAGTGATAACACTGCGGCCAACTTACTTCTGACAACGATCGGAGGACCGAAGGAGCTAACCGCTTT
TTTGCACAACATGGGGGATCATGTAACTCGCCTTGATCGTTGGGAACCGGAGCTGAATGAAGCCATACCA
AACGACGAGCGTGACACCACGATGCCTGTAGCAATGGCAACAACGTTGCGCAAACTATTAACTGGCGAAC
TACTTACTCTAGCTTCCCGGCAACAATTAATAGACTGGATGGAGGCGGATAAAGTTGCAGGACCACTTCT
GCGCTCGGCCCTTCCGGCTGGCTGGTTTATTGCTGATAAATCTGGAGCCGGTGAGCGTGGGTCTCGCGGT
ATCATTGCAGCACTGGGGCCAGATGGTAAGCCCTCCCGTATCGTAGTTATCTACACGACGGGGAGTCAGG
CAACTATGGATGAACGAAATAGACAGATCGCTGAGATAGGTGCCTCACTGATTAAGCATTGGTAACTGTC
AGACCAAGTTTACTCATATATACTTTAGATTGATTTAAAACTTCATTTTTAATTTAAAAGGATCTAGGTG
AAGATCCTTTTTGATAATCTCATGACCAAAATCCCTTAACGTGAGTTTTCGTTCCACTGAGCGTCAGACC
CCGTAGAAAAGATCAAAGGATCTTCTTGAGATCCTTTTTTTCTGCGCGTAATCTGCTGCTTGCAAACAAA
AAAACCACCGCTACCAGCGGTGGTTTGTTTGCCGGATCAAGAGCTACCAACTCTTTTTCCGAAGGTAACT
GGCTTCAGCAGAGCGCAGATACCAAATACTGTTCTTCTAGTGTAGCCGTAGTTAGGCCACCACTTCAAGA
ACTCTGTAGCACCGCCTACATACCTCGCTCTGCTAATCCTGTTACCAGTGGCTGCTGCCAGTGGCGATAA
GTCGTGTCTTACCGGGTTGGACTCAAGACGATAGTTACCGGATAAGGCGCAGCGGTCGGGCTGAACGGGG
GGTTCGTGCACACAGCCCAGCTTGGAGCGAACGACCTACACCGAACTGAGATACCTACAGCGTGAGCTAT
GAGAAAGCGCCACGCTTCCCGAAGGGAGAAAGGCGGACAGGTATCCGGTAAGCGGCAGGGTCGGAACAGG
AGAGCGCACGAGGGAGCTTCCAGGGGGAAACGCCTGGTATCTTTATAGTCCTGTCGGGTTTCGCCACCTC
TGACTTGAGCGTCGATTTTTGTGATGCTCGTCAGGGGGGCGGAGCCTATGGAAAAACGCCAGCAACGCGG
CCTTTTTACGGTTCCTGGCCTTTTGCTGGCCTTTTGCTCACATGTTCTTTCCTGCGTTATCCCCTGATTC
TGTGGATAACCGTATTACCGCCTTTGAGTGAGCTGATACCGCTCGCCGCAGCCGAACGACCGAGCGCAGC
GAGTCAGTGAGCGAGGAAGCGGAAGA
