>Addgene plasmid #44780 | pFSBC16 | addgene partial sequence | sequence record 63041 | pBR322ori-F 5'-GGGAAACGCCTGGTATCTTT-3'
GATTTTTGTGATGCTCGTCAGGGGGGCGGAGCCTATGGAAAAACGCCAGCAACGCGGCCTTTTTACGGTT
CCTGGCCTTTTGCTGGCCTTTTGCTCACATGTTCTTTCCTGCGTTATCCCCTGATTCTGTGGATAACCGT
ATTACCGCCTTTGAGTGAGCTGATACCGCTCGCCGCAGCCGAACGACCGAGCGCAGCGAGTCAGTGAGCG
AGGAAGCGGAAGAGCGCCCAATACGCAAACCGCCTCTCCCCGCGCGTTGGCCGATTCATTAATGCAGCTG
GCACGACAGGTTTCCCGACTGGAAAGCGGGCAGTGAGCGCAACGCAATTAAAATGATACGGCGACCACCG
AGATCTACACTCTTTCCCTACACGACGCTCTTCCGATCTCCCACCGTAAAACGACGGCCAGTTACGCATC
TGTGCGGTATTTCACACCGCATATGGTGCACTCTCAGTACAATCTGCTCTGATGCCGCATAGTTAAGCCA
GCCCCGACACCCGCCAACACCCGCTGACGCGCCCTGACGGGCTTGTCTGCTCCCGGCATCCGCTTACAGA
CAAGCTGTGACCGTCTCCGGGAGCTGCATGTGTCAGAGGTTTTCACCGTCATCACCGAAACGCGCGAGAC
GAAAGGGCCTCGTGATACGCCTATTTTTATAGGTTAATGTCATGATAATAATGGTTTCTTAGACGTCAGG
TGGCACTTTTCGGGGAAATGTGCGCGGAACCCCTATTTGTTTATTTTTCTAAATACATTCAAATATGTAT
CCGCTCATGAGACAATAACCCTGATAAATGCTTCAATAATATTGAAAAAGGAAGAG
